Addgene plasmid #41968: pBABE puro Brca1 S1423A S1524A HA
Depositing lab: Stephen Elledge. Depositing organization: Baylor College of Medicine. Publication: Requirement of ATM-dependent phosphorylation of brca1 in the DNA damage response to double-strand breaks. Cortez D, Wang Y, Qin J, Elledge SJ. Science. 1999 Nov 5. 286(5442):1162-6. 10.1126/science.286.5442.1162 PubMed 10550055.
Backbone
  Vector backbone: pBABE-puro
  Backbone size w/o insert (bp): 5200
  Vector type: Mammalian Expression, Retroviral
  Selectable markers: Puromycin
Growth in bacteria
  Bacterial resistance: Ampicillin, 100 μg/mL
  Growth temperature: 37°C
  Growth strain: DH5alpha
  Copy number: Unknown
Gene/Insert
  Gene/Insert name: BRCA1
  Species: H. sapiens (human)
  Mutation: S1423A, S1524A
  Entrez Gene: BRCA1 (a.k.a. BRCAI, BRCC1, BROVCA1, FANCS, IRIS, PNCA4, PPP1R53, PSCP, RNF53)
  Tag / fusion protein: HA (N terminal on insert)
  Cloning method: Restriction Enzyme; 5′ cloning site Sal1 (not destroyed); 3′ cloning site Sal1 (destroyed during cloning)
  Sequencing primers: 5′ pBABE 5'; 3′ pBABE 3'
Resource information
  A portion of this plasmid was derived from a plasmid made by: D. Livingston, DFCI
Terms and licenses: Academic/Nonprofit Terms; Industry Terms: Not Available to Industry
Depositor comments: The BRCA1 insert in this plasmid contains the following common polymorphisms when compared to GenBank reference sequence NP_009225.1: P871L, E1038G, K1182R, and S1613G. These SNPs were likely present in the original cDNA isolate.
How to cite: pBABE puro Brca1 S1423A S1524A HA was a gift from Stephen Elledge (Addgene plasmid # 41968 ; http://n2t.net/addgene:41968 ; RRID:Addgene_41968)
