[The description below was written by a language model from this plasmid's Addgene catalogue record.]
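Description:
pBABE puro Brca1 S1423A S1524A HA is a retroviral mammalian expression plasmid built on the pBABE-puro backbone (about 5.2 kb without insert). It is propagated in E. coli under ampicillin selection, and transduced or transfected mammalian cells are selected with puromycin. No feature table accompanies the record, so regulatory elements are not itemised. In the standard pBABE design, the insert sits between Moloney murine leukemia virus long terminal repeats. It is transcribed from the 5′ LTR alongside a packaging signal, while the puromycin resistance gene is driven by a separate internal SV40 promoter. Supplying gag, pol and env in trans from a packaging cell line allows production of replication-incompetent virus for stable integration into dividing target cells.

The payload is human BRCA1 cDNA carrying an N-terminal HA epitope tag for detection or immunoprecipitation, cloned by restriction digestion into a SalI site (the 5′ site retained, the 3′ site destroyed). Two serines, S1423 and S1524, are replaced with alanine, which prevents phosphorylation at those positions. The associated publication concerns ATM-dependent phosphorylation of BRCA1 in the response to DNA double-strand breaks. The construct therefore serves as a phosphorylation-site mutant for testing whether modification of these residues is needed for BRCA1 function after DNA damage, typically by comparison with a wild-type version. The depositor notes that the insert also carries four common polymorphisms relative to the reference protein (P871L, E1038G, K1182R and S1613G), probably inherited from the original cDNA isolate. Part of the plasmid derives from a construct made in another laboratory.
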