>Addgene plasmid #41968 | pBABE puro Brca1 S1423A S1524A HA | addgene partial sequence | sequence record 63211 | pBabe5 5'-CTTTATCCAGCCCTCAC-3'
GTGGTGGTACGTAGGAATTCGCCAGCACAGTGGTCGACCCCAAGCTTACCATGGCCTACCCCTACGACGT
GCCCGACTACGCCTCCCTCGGATCCATGGATTTATCTGCTCTTCGCGTTGAAGAAGTACAAAATGTCATT
AATGCTATGCAGAAAATCTTAGAGTGTCCCATCTGTCTGGAGTTGATCAAGGAACCTGTCTCCACAAAGT
GTGACCACATATTTTGCAAATTTTGCATGCTGAAACTTCTCAACCAGAAGAAAGGGCCTTCACAGTGTCC
TTTATGTAAGAATGATATAACCAAAAGGAGCCTACAAGAAAGTACGAGATTTAGTCAACTTGTTGAAGAG
CTATTGAAAATCATTTGTGCTTTTCAGCTTGACACAGGTTTGGAGTATGCAAACAGCTATAATTTTGCAA
AAAAGGAAAATAACTCTCCTGAACATCTAAAAGATGAAGTTTCTATCATCCAAAGTATGGGCTACAGAAA
CCGTGCCAAAAGACTTCTACAGAGTGAACCCGAAAATCCTTCCTTGCAGGAAACCAGTCTCAGTGTCCAA
CTCTCTAACCTTGGAACTGTGAGAACTCTGAGGACAAAGCAGCGGATACAACCTCAAAAGACGTCTGTCT
ACATTGAATTGGGATCTGATTCTTCTGAAGATACCGTTAATAAGGCAACTTATTGCAGTGTGGGAGATCA
AGAATTGTTACAAATCACCCCTCAAGGAACCAGGGATGAAATCAGTTTGGATTCTGCAAAAAAGGCTGCT
TGTGAATTTTCTGAGACGGATGTAACAAATACTGAACATCATCAACCCAGTAATAATGATTTGAACACCA
CTGAGAAGCGTGCAGCTGAGAGGCATCCAGAAAAGTATCAGGGTAGTTCTGTTTCAAACTTGCATGTGGA
GCCATGTGGCACAAATACTCATGCCAGCTCATTACAGCATGAGAACAGCAGTTTATTACTCACTAAAGAC
AGAATGAATGTAGAAAAGGCTGAATTCTGTAATAAAAGCAAACAGCCTGGCTTAGCAAGGAGCCAACATA
ACAGATGGGCTGGAAGTAAGGAA
