>Addgene plasmid #41968 | pBABE puro Brca1 S1423A S1524A HA | addgene partial sequence | sequence record 63223 | hBRCA1-F 5'-GTCTGAAAGCCAGGGAGTTG-3'
TTCAGATGATGAAGAAAGAGGAACGGGCTTGGAAGAAAATAATCAAGAAGAGCAAAGCATGGATTCAAAC
TTAGGTGAAGCAGCATCTGGGTGTGAGAGTGAAACAAGCGTCTCTGAAGACTGCTCAGGGCTATCCTCTC
AGAGTGACATTTTAACCACTCAGCAGAGGGATACCATGCAACATAACCTGATAAAGCTCCAGCAGGAAAT
GGCTGAACTAGAAGCTGTGTTAGAACAGCATGGGGCCCAGCCTTCTAACAGCTACCCTTCCATCATAAGT
GACTCCTCTGCCCTTGAGGACCTGCGAAATCCAGAACAAAGCACATCAGAAAAAGCAGTATTAACTTCAC
AGAAAAGTAGTGAATACCCTATAAGCCAGAATCCAGAAGGCCTTTCTGCTGACAAGTTTGAGGTGTCTGC
AGATAGTTCTACCAGTAAAAATAAAGAACCAGGAGTGGAAAGGTCATCCCCTTCTAAATGCCCATCATTA
GATGATAGGTGGTACATGCACAGTTGCTCTGGGAGTCTTCAGAATAGAAACTACCCAGCTCAAGAGGAAC
TCATTAAGGTTGTTGATGTGGAGGAGCAACAGCTGGAAGAGTCTGGGCCACACGATTTGACGGAAACATC
TTACTTGCCAAGGCAAGATCTAGAGGGAACCCCTTACCTGGAATCTGGAATCAGCCTCTTCTCTGATGAC
CCTGAATCTGATCCTTCTGAAGACAGAGCCCCAGAGTCAGCTCGTGTTGGCAACATACCATCTTCAACCT
CTGCATTGAAAGTTCCCCAATTGAAAGTTGCA
